>Addgene plasmid #126281 | pGWB14-LYX063 | addgene full sequence | sequence record 246915 | Addgene NGS Result
TCGGTCTTGCCTTGCTCGTCGGTGATGTACTTCACCAGCTCCGCGAAGTCGCTCTTCTTGATGGAGCGCA
TGGGGACGTGCTTGGCAATCACGCGCACCCCCCGGCCGTTTTAGCGGCTAAAAAAGTCATGGCTCTGCCC
TCGGGCGGACCACGCCCATCATGACCTTGCCAAGCTCGTCCTGCTTCTCTTCGATCTTCGCCAGCAGGGC
GAGGATCGTGGCATCACCGAACCGCGCCGTGCGCGGGTCGTCGGTGAGCCAGAGTTTCAGCAGGCCGCCC
AGGCGGCCCAGGTCGCCATTGATGCGGGCCAGCTCGCGGACGTGCTCATAGTCCACGACGCCCGTGATTT
TGTAGCCCTGGCCGACGGCCAGCAGGTAGGCCGACAGGCTCATGCCGGCCGCCGCCGCCTTTTCCTCAAT
CGCTCTTCGTTCGTCTGGAAGGCAGTACACCTTGATAGGTGGGCTGCCCTTCCTGGTTGGCTTGGTTTCA
TCAGCCATCCGCTTGCCCTCATCTGTTACGCCGGCGGTAGCCGGCCAGCCTCGCAGAGCAGGATTCCCGT
TGAGCACCGCCAGGTGCGAATAAGGGACAGTGAAGAAGGAACACCCGCTCGCGGGTGGGCCTACTTCACC
TATCCTGCCCGGCTGACGCCGTTGGATACACCAAGGAAAGTCTACACGAACCCTTTGGCAAAATCCTGTA
TATCGTGCGAAAAAGGATGGATATACCGAAAAAATCGCTATAATGACCCCGAAGCAGGGTTATGCAGCGG
AAAAGCGCCACGCTTCCCGAAGGGAGAAAGGCGGACAGGTATCCGGTAAGCGGCAGGGTCGGAACAGGAG
AGCGCACGAGGGAGCTTCCAGGGGGAAACGCCTGGTATCTTTATAGTCCTGTCGGGTTTCGCCACCTCTG
ACTTGAGCGTCGATTTTTGTGATGCTCGTCAGGGGGGCGGAGCCTATGGAAAAACGCCAGCAACGCGGCC
TTTTTACGGTTCCTGGCCTTTTGCTGGCCTTTTGCTCACATGTTCTTTCCTGCGTTATCCCCTGATTCTG
TGGATAACCGTATTACCGCCTTTGAGTGAGCTGATACCGCTCGCCGCAGCCGAACGACCGAGCGCAGCGA
GTCAGTGAGCGAGGAAGCGGAAGAGCGCCAGAAGGCCGCCAGAGAGGCCGAGCGCGGCCGTGAGGCTTGG
ACGCTAGGGCAGGGCATGAAAAAGCCCGTAGCGGGCTGCTACGGGCGTCTGACGCGGTGGAAAGGGGGAG
GGGATGTTGTCTACATGGCTCTGCTGTAGTGAGTGGGTTGCGCTCCGGCAGCGGTCCTGATCAATCGTCA
CCCTTTCTCGGTCCTTCAACGTTCCTGACAACGAGCCTCCTTTTCGCCAATCCATCGACAATCACCGCGA
GTCCCTGCTCGAACGCTGCGTCCGGACCGGCTTCGTCGAAGGCGTCTATCGCGGCCCGCAACAGCGGCGA
GAGCGGAGCCTGTTCAACGGTGCCGCCGCGCTCGCCGGCATCGCTGTCGCCGGCCTGCTCCTCAAGCACG
GCCCCAACAGTGAAGTAGCTGATTGTCATCAGCGCATTGACGGCGTCCCCGGCCGAAAAACCCGCCTCGC
AGAGGAAGCGAAGCTGCGCGTCGGCCGTTTCCATCTGCGGTGCGCCCGGTCGCGTGCCGGCATGGATGCG
CGCGCCATCGCGGTAGGCGAGCAGCGCCTGCCTGAAGCTGCGGGCATTCCCGATCAGAAATGAGCGCCAG
TCGTCGTCGGCTCTCGGCACCGAATGCGTATGATTCTCCGCCAGCATGGCTTCGGCCAGTGCGTCGAGCA
GCGCCCGCTTGTTCCTGAAGTGCCAGTAAAGCGCCGGCTGCTGAACCCCCAACCGTTCCGCCAGTTTGCG
TGTCGTCAGACCGTCTACGCCGACCTCGTTCAACAGGTCCAGGGCGGCACGGATCACTGTATTCGGCTGC
AACTTTGTCATGCTTGACACTTTATCACTGATAAACATAATATGTCCACCAACTTATCAGTGATAAAGAA
TCCGCGCGTTCAATCGGACCAGCGGAGGCTGGTCCGGAGGCCAGACGTGAAACCCAACATACCCCTGATC
GTAATTCTGAGCACTGTCGCGCTCGACGCTGTCGGCATCGGCCTGATTATGCCGGTGCTGCCGGGCCTCC
TGCGCGATCTGGTTCACTCGAACGACGTCACCGCCCACTATGGCATTCTGCTGGCGCTGTATGCGTTGGT
GCAATTTGCCTGCGCACCTGTGCTGGGCGCGCTGTCGGATCGTTTCGGGCGGCGGCCAATCTTGCTCGTC
TCGCTGGCCGGCGCCAGATCTGGGGAACCCTGTGGTTGGCATGCACATACAAATGGACGAACGGATAAAC
CTTTTCACGCCCTTTTAAATATCCGATTATTCTAATAAACGCTCTTTTCTCTTAGGTTTACCCGCCAATA
TATCCTGTCAAACACTGATAGTTTAAACGTTGCGATTAAGAATTCGAGCTCGGTACCCCCCTACTCCAAA
AATGTCAAAGATACAGTCTCAGAAGACCAAAGGGCTATTGAGACTTTTCAACAAAGGGTAATTTCGGGAA
ACCTCCTCGGATTCCATTGCCCAGCTATCTGTCACTTCATCGAAAGGACAGTAGAAAAGGAAGGTGGCTC
CTACAAATGCCATCATTGCGATAAAGGAAAGGCTATCATTCAAGATGCCTCTGCCGACAGTGGTCCCAAA
GATGGACCCCCACCCACGAGGAGCATCGTGGAAAAAGAAGACGTTCCAACCACGTCTTCAAAGCAAGTGG
ATTGATGTGACATCTCCACTGACGTAAGGGATGACGCACAATCCCACTATCCTTCGCAAGACCCTTCCTC
TATATAAGGAAGTTCATTTCATTTGGAGAGGACAGCCCAAGCTTCGACTCTAGAGGATCCCCTTAAATCG
ATATGGAACGAGCTATACAAGGAAACGACGCTAGGGAACAAGCTAACAGTGAACGTTGGGATGGAGGATC
AGGAGGTACCACTTCTCCCTTCAAACTTCCTGACGAAAGTCCGAGTTGGACTGAGTGGCGGCTACATAAC
GATGAGACGAATTCGAATCAAGATAATCCCCTTGGTTTCAAGGAAAGCTGGGGTTTCGGGAAAGTTGTAT
TTAAGAGATATCTCAGATACGACAGGACGGAAGCTTCACTGCACAGAGTCCTTGGATCTTGGACGGGAGA
TTCGGTTAACTATGCAGCATCTCGATTTTTCGGTTTCGACCAGATCGGATGTACCTATAGTATTCGGTTT
CGAGGAGTTAGTATCACCGTTTCTGGAGGGTCTCGAACTCTTCAGCATCTCTGTGAGATGGCAATTCGGT
CTAAGCAAGAACTGCTACAGCTTGCCCCAATCGAAGTGGAAAGTAATGTATCAAGAGGATGCCCTGAAGG
TACTCAAACCTTCGAAAAAGAAAGCGAGTAAGTCGAGGGCGAGCTCGAATTCGGTACGCTGAAATCACCA
GTCTCTCTCTACAAATCTATCTCTCTCTATTTTCTCCATAAATAATGTGTGAGTAGTTTCCCGATAAGGG
AAATTAGGGTTCTTATAGGGTTTCGCTCATGTGTTGAGCATATAAGAAACCCTTAGTATGTATTTGTATT
TGTAAAATACTTCTATCAATAAAATTTCTAATTCCTAAAACCAAAATCCAGTACTAAAATCCAGATCTCC
CTGCAGGTCCCCAGATTAGCCTTTTCAATTTCAGAAAGAATGCTAACCCACAGATGGTTAGAGAGGCTTA
CGCAGCAGGTCTCATCAAGACGATCTACCCGAGCAATAATCTCCAGGAAATCAAATACCTTCCCAAGAAG
GTTAAAGATGCAGTCAAAAGATTCAGGACTAACTGCATCAAGAACACAGAGAAAGATATATTTCTCAAGA
TCAGAAGTACTATTCCAGTATGGACGATTCAAGGCTTGCTTCACAAACCAAGGCAAGTAATAGAGATTGG
AGTCTCTAAAAAGGTAGTTCCCACTGAATCAAAGGCCATGGAGTCAAAGATTCAAATAGAGGACCTAACA
GAACTCGCCGTAAAGACTGGCGAACAGTTCATACAGAGTCTCTTACGACTCAATGACAAGAAGAAAATCT
TCGTCAACATGGTGGAGCACGACACACTTGTCTACTCCAAAAATATCAAAGATACAGTCTCAGAAGACCA
AAGGGCAATTGAGACTTTTCAACAAAGGGTAATATCCGGAAACCTCCTCGGATTCCATTGCCCAGCTATC
TGTCACTTTATTGTGAAGATAGTGGAAAAGGAAGGTGGCTCCTACAAATGCCATCATTGCGATAAAGGAA
AGGCCATCGTTGAAGATGCCTCTGCCGACAGTGGTCCCAAAGATGGACCCCCACCCACGAGGAGCATCGT
GGAAAAAGAAGACGTTCCAACCACGTCTTCAAAGCAAGTGGATTGATGTGATATCTCCACTGACGTAAGG
GATGACGCACAATCCCACTATCCTTCGCAAGACCCTTCCTCTATATAAGGAAGTTCATTTCATTTGGAGA
GAACACGGGGGACAAGTTTGTACAAAAAAGCAGGCTCCACCACTAGTATGCAGAGTCAGTTGGTGTGCAG
TGGGTGTAGGACAATTCTTCTTTATCCGAGAGGAGCTACTAATGTCTGCTGTGCAGTGTGCAATGCCCTC
ACCCCTGTCCCACCTCCTGGTATCTGTCTTTTCTGCCTCTACTATCAGTGCTGTGTGATAAGAACATGCA
TCACTAGTTTATTTGGCACTTCTGATATGATTTCTGTCTAGCCAATGGTGAATGAAAGGGAAAAGAGGAA
GAAATAGAATGGAAATGGCTCAGTTGATATGTGGAGGCTGTCGCACCTTACTGATGCATCCACGTGGGGC
AACTAGTGTGAGATGCGCCTGCTGTCATACGGTGAACCTTGTGCCAGGTCCTAACCAGTTTGCTCATGTC
AACTGTGGAAATTGTCGTACTATGCTGATGTATCCATGCGGAGCTCCATCAGTTAAATGTGCCATATGCC
ACTATATCACACACGTTAATGCCGGAGAAGGAAGAGTCCATGTTCCTGTGCACACCCCAAATGGCGGTGC
TACATCCTCTGCAGGACCCACTTCCTCAACAGCTGCAGCCCGTTCACAGAATCAAACCGTGGTCGTTCAG
AACCCTATGTCTTTAGATGAAAGTGGCAAGTTGGTGAGCAATGTTGTTGTTGGTGTGACGACAACAACTC
CCGGGGACCCAGCTTTCTTGTACAAAGTGGTTGATAACAGCGGGTTAATTAACATCTTTTACCCATACGA
TGTTCCTGACTATGCGGGCTATCCCTATGACGTCCCGGACTATGCAGGATCCTATCCATATGACGTTCCA
GATTACGCTGCTCAGTGCAGCGCTTAGAGCTCGAATTTCCCCGATCGTTCAAACATTTGGCAATAAAGTT
TCTTAAGATTGAATCCTGTTGCCGGTCTTGCGATGATTATCATATAATTTCTGTTGAATTACGTTAAGCA
TGTAATAATTAACATGTAATGCATGACGTTATTTATGAGATGGGTTTTTATGATTAGAGTCCCGCAATTA
TACATTTAATACGCGATAGAAAACAAAATATAGCGCGCAAACTAGGATAAATTATCGCGCGCGGTGTCAT
CTATGTTACTAGATCGGGAATTAGCTTCATCAACGCAAGACATGCGCACGACCGTCTGACAGGAGAGGAA
TTTCCGACGAGCACAGAAAGGACTTGCTCTTGGACGTAGGCCTATTTCTCAGGCACATGTATCAAGTGTT
CGGACGTGGGTTTTCGATGGTGTATCAGCCGCCGCCAACTGGGAGATGAGGAGGCTTTCTTGGGGGGCAG
TCAGCAGTTCATTTCACAAGACAGAGGAACTTGTAAGGAGATGCACTGATTTATCTTGGCGCAAACCAGC
AGGACGAATTAGTGGGAATAGCCCGCGAATATCTAAGTTATGCCTGTCGGCATGAGCAGAAACTTCCAAT
TCGAAACAGTTTGGAGAGGTTGTTTTTGGGCATACCTTTTGTTAGTCAGCCTCTCGATTGCTCATCGTCA
TTACACAGTACCGAAGTTTGATCGATCTAGTAACATAGATGACACCGCGCGCGATAATTTATCCTAGTTT
GCGCGCTATATTTTGTTTTCTATCGCGTATTAAATGTATAATTGCGGGACTCTAATCATAAAAACCCATC
TCATAAATAACGTCATGCATTACATGTTAATTATTACATGCTTAACGTAATTCAACAGAAATTATATGAT
AATCATCGCAAGACCGGCAACAGGATTCAATCTTAAGAAACTTTATTGCCAAATGTTTGAACGATCTGCT
TCGACGCACTCCTTCTTTACTCCACCATCTCGTCCTTATTGAAAACGTGGGTAGCACCAAAACGAATCAA
GTCGCTGGAACTGAAGTTACCAATCACGCTGGATGATTTGCCAGTTGGATTAATCTTGCCTTTCCCCGCA
TGAATAATATTGATGAATGCATGCGTGAGGGGTATTTCGATTTTGGCAATAGCTGCAATTGCCGCGACAT
CCTCCAACGAGCATAATTCTTCAGAAAAATAGCGATGTTCCATGTTGTCAGGGCATGCATGATGCACGTT
ATGAGGTGACGGTGCTAGGCAGTATTCCCTCAAAGTTTCATAGTCAGTATCATATTCATCATTGCATTCC
TGCAAGAGAGAATTGAGACGCAATCCACACGCTGCGGCAACCTTCCGGCGTTCGTGGTCTATTTGCTCTT
GGACGTTGCAAACGTAAGTGTTGGATCCCGGTCGGCATCTACTCTATTCCTTTGCCCTCGGACGAGTGCT
GGGGCGTCGGTTTCCACTATCGGCGAGTACTTCTACACAGCCATCGGTCCAGACGGCCGCGCTTCTGCGG
GCGATTTGTGTACGCCCGACAGTCCCGGCTCCGGATCGGACGATTGCGTCGCATCGACCCTGCGCCCAAG
CTGCATCATCGAAATTGCCGTCAACCAAGCTCTGATAGAGTTGGTCAAGACCAATGCGGAGCATATACGC
CCGGAGCCGCGGCGATCCTGCAAGCTCCGGATGCCTCCGCTCGAAGTAGCGCGTCTGCTGCTCCATACAA
GCCAACCACGGCCTCCAGAAGAAGATGTTGGCGACCTCGTATTGGGAATCCCCGAACATCGCCTCGCTCC
AGTCAATGACCGCTGTTATGCGGCCATTGTCCGTCAGGACATTGTTGGAGCCGAAATCCGCGTGCACGAG
GTGCCGGACTTCGGGGCAGTCCTCGGCCCAAAGCATCAGCTCATCGAGAGCCTGCGCGACGGACGCACTG
ACGGTGTCGTCCATCACAGTTTGCCAGTGATACACATGGGGATCAGCAATCGCGCATATGAAATCACGCC
ATGTAGTGTATTGACCGATTCCTTGCGGTCCGAATGGGCCGAACCCGCTCGTCTGGCTAAGATCGGCCGC
AGCGATCGCATCCATGGCCTCCGCGACCGGCTGCAGAACAGCGGGCAGTTCGGTTTCAGGCAGGTCTTGC
AACGTGACACCCTGTGCACGGCGGGAGATGCAATAGGTCAGGCTCTCGCTGAATTCCCCAATGTCAAGCA
CTTCCGGAATCGGGAGCGCGGCCGATGCAAAGTGCCGATAAACATAACGATCTTTGTAGAAACCATCGGC
GCAGCTATTTACCCGCAGGACATATCCACGCCCTCCTACATCGAAGCTGAAAGCACGAGATTCTTCGCCC
TCCGAGAGCTGCATCAGGTCGGAGACGCTGTCGAACTTTTCGATCAGAAACTTCTCGACAGACGTCGCGG
TGAGTTCAGGCTTTTTCATATCGGGGTCGTCCTCTCCAAATGAAATGAACTTCCTTATATAGAGGAAGGG
TCTTGCGAAGGATAGTGGGATTGTGCGTCATCCCTTACGTCAGTGGAGATATCACATCAATCCACTTGCT
TTGAAGACGTGGTTGGAACGTCTTCTTTTTCCACGATGCTCCTCGTGGGTGGGGGTCCATCTTTGGGACC
ACTGTCGGCAGAGGCATCTTGAACGATAGCCTTTCCTTTATCGCAATGATGGCATTTGTAGGTGCCACCT
TCCTTTTCTACTGTCCTTTTGATGAAGTGACAGATAGCTGGGCAATGGAATCCGAGGAGGTTTCCCGATA
TTACCCTTTGTTGAAAAGTCTCAATAGCCCTTTGGTCTTCTGAGACTGTATCTTTGATATTCTTGGAGTA
GACGAGAGTGTCGTGCTCCACCATGTTGACGGATCTCTAGGACGCGTCCTAGAAGCTAATTCACTGGCCG
TCGTTTTACAACGTCGTGACTGGGAAAACCCTGGCGTTACCCAACTTAATCGCCTTGCAGCACATCCCCC
TTTCGCCAGCTGGCGTAATAGCGAAGAGGCCCGCACCGATCGCCCTTCCCAACAGTTGCGCAGCCTGAAT
G
[44 nt withheld, positions 8472-8515]
C
[141 nt withheld, positions 8517-8657]
CCTTTGACGTTGGAGTCCACGTTCTTT
[37 nt withheld, positions 8685-8721]
ACCCTATCTCGGGCTATTCTTTTGATTTATAAGGGATTTTGCCGATTTCGGAACCACCATCAAACAGGAT
TTTCGCCTGCTGGGGCAAACCAGCGTGGACCGCTTGCTGCAACTCTCTCAGGGCCAGGCGGTGAAGGGCA
ATCAGCTGTTGCCCGTCTCACTGGTGAAAAGAAAAACCACCCCAGTACATTAAAAACGTCCGCAATGTGT
TATTAAGTTGTCTAAGCGTCAATTTGTTTACACCACAATATATCCTGCCACCAGCCAGCCAACAGCTCCC
CGACCGGCAGCTCGGCACAAAATCACCACTCGATACAGGCAGCCCATCAGTCCGGGACGGCGTCAGCGGG
AGAGCCGTTGTAAGGCGGCAGACTTTGCTCATGTTACCGATGCTATTCGGAAGAACGGCAACTAAGCTGC
CGGGTTTGAAACACGGATGATCTCGCGGAGGGTAGCATGTTGATTGTAACGATGACAGAGCGTTGCTGCC
TGTGATCAAATATCATCTCCCTCGCAGAGATCCGAATTATCAGCCTTCTTATTCATTTCTCGCTTAACCG
TGACAGGCTGTCGATCTTGAGAACTATGCCGACATAATAGGAAATCGCTGGATAAAGCCGCTGAGGAAGC
TGAGTGGCGCTATTTCTTTAGAAGTGAACGTTGACGATATCAACTCCCCTATCCATTGCTCACCGAATGG
TACAGGTCGGGGACCCGAAGTTCCGACTGTCGGCCTGATGCATCCCCGGCTGATCGACCCCAGATCTGGG
GCTGAGAAAGCCCAGTAAGGAAACAACTGTAGGTTCGAGTCGCGAGATCCCCCGGAACCAAAGGAAGTAG
GTTAAACCCGCTCCGATCAGGCCGAGCCACGCCAGGCCGAGAACATTGGTTCCTGTAGGCATCGGGATTG
GCGGATCAAACACTAAAGCTACTGGAACGAGCAGAAGTCCTCCGGCCGCCAGTTGCCAGGCGGTAAAGGT
GAGCAGAGGCACGGGAGGTTGCCACTTGCGGGTCAGCACGGTTCCGAACGCCATGGAAACCGCCCCCGCC
AGGCCCGCTGCGACGCCGACAGGATCTAGCGCTGCGTTTGGTGTCAACACCAACAGCGCCACGCCCGCAG
TTCCGCAAATAGCCCCCAGGACCGCCATCAATCGTATCGGGCTACCTAGCAGAGCGGCAGAGATGAACAC
GACCATCAGCGGCTGCACAGCGCCTACCGTCGCCGCGACCCCGCCCGGCAGGCGGTAGACCGAAATAAAC
AACAAGCTCCAGAATAGCGAAATATTAAGTGCGCCGAGGATGAAGATGCGCATCCACCAGATTCCCGTTG
GAATCTGTCGGACGATCATCACGAGCAATAAACCCGCCGGCAACGCCCGCAGCAGCATACCGGCGACCCC
TCGGCCTCGCTGTTCGGGCTCCACGAAAACGCCGGACAGATGCGCCTTGTGAGCGTCCTTGGGGCCGTCC
TCCTGTTTGAAGACCGACAGCCCAATGATCTCGCCGTCGATGTAGGCGCCGAATGCCACGGCATCTCGCA
ACCGTTCAGCGAACGCCTCCATGGGCTTTTTCTCCTCGTGCTCGTAAACGGACCCGAACATCTCTGGAGC
TTTCTTCAGGGCCGACAATCGGATCTCGCGGAAATCCTGCACGTCGGCCGCTCCAAGCCGTCGAATCTGA
GCCTTAATCACAATTGTCAATTTTAATCCTCTGTTTATCGGCAGTTCGTAGAGCGCGCCGTGCGTCCCGA
GCGATACTGAGCGAAGCAAGTGCGTCGAGCAGTGCCCGCTTGTTCCTGAAATGCCAGTAAAGCGCTGGCT
GCTGAACCCCCAGCCGGAACTGACCCCACAAGGCCCTAGCGTTTGCAATGCACCAGGTCATCATTGACCC
AGGCGTGTTCCACCAGGCCGCTGCCTCGCAACTCTTCGCAGGCTTCGCCGACCTGCTCGCGCCACTTCTT
CACGCGGGTGGAATCCGATCCGCACATGAGGCGGAAGGTTTCCAGCTTGAGCGGGTACGGCTCCCGGTGC
GAGCTGAAATAGTCGAACATCCGTCGGGCCGTCGGCGACAGCTTGCGGTACTTCTCCCATATGAATTTCG
TGTAGTGGTCGCCAGCAAACAGCACGACGATTTCCTCGTCGATCAGGACCTGGCAACGGGACGTTTTCTT
GCCACGGTCCAGGACGCGGAAGCGGTGCAGCAGCGACACCGATTCCAGGTGCCCAACGCGGTCGGACGTG
AAGCCCATCGCCGTCGCCTGTAGGCGCGACAGGCATTCCTCGGCCTTCGTGTAATACCGGCCATTGATCG
ACCAGCCCAGGTCCTGGCAAAGCTCGTAGAACGTGAAGGTGATCGGCTCGCCGATAGGGGTGCGCTTCGC
GTACTCCAACACCTGCTGCCACACCAGTTCGTCATCGTCGGCCCGCAGCTCGACGCCGGTGTAGGTGATC
TTCACGTCCTTGTTGACGTGGAAAATGACCTTGTTTTGCAGCGCCTCGCGCGGGATTTTCTTGTTGCGCG
TGGTGAACAGGGCAGAGCGGGCCGTGTCGTTTGGCATCGCTCGCATCGTGTCCGGCCACGGCGCAATATC
GAACAAGGAAAGCTGCATTTCCTTGATCTGCTGCTTCGTGTGTTTCAGCAACGCGGCCTGCTTGGCCTCG
CTGACCTGTTTTGCCAGGTCCTCGCCGGCGGTTTTTCGCTTCTTGGTCGTCATAGTTCCTCGCGTGTCGA
TGGTCATCGACTTCGCCAAACCTGCCGCCTCCTGTTCGAGACGACGCGAACGCTCCACGGCGGCCGATGG
CGCGGGCAGGGCAGGGGGAGCCAGTTGCACGCTGTCGCGCTCGATCTTGGCCGTAGCTTGCTGGACCATC
GAGCCGACGGACTGGAAGGTTTCGCGGGGCGCACGCATGACGGTGCGGCTTGCGATGGTTTCGGCATCCT
CGGCGGAAAACCCCGCGTCGATCAGTTCTTGCCTGTATGCCTTCCGGTCAAACGTCCGATTCATTCACCC
TCCTTGCGGGATTGCCCCGACTCACGCCGGGGCAATGTGCCCTTATTCCTGATTTGACCCGCCTGGTGCC
TTGGTGTCCAGATAATCCACCTTATCGGCAATGAAGTCGGTCCCGTAGACCGTCTGGCCGTCCTTCTCGT
ACTTGGTATTCCGAATCTTGCCCTGCACGAATACCAGCGACCCCTTGCCCAAATACTTGCCGTGGGCCTC
GGCCTGAGAGCCAAAACACTTGATGCGGAAGAAGTCGGTGCGCTCCTGCTTGTCGCCGGCATCGTTGCGC
CACATCTAGGTACTAAAACAATTCATCCAGTAAAATATAATATTTTATTTTCTCCCAATCAGGCTTGATC
CCCAGTAAGTCAAAAAATAGCTCGACATACTGTTCTTCCCCGATATCCTCCCTGATCGACCGGACGCAGA
AGGCAATGTCATACCACTTGTCCGCCCTGCCGCTTCTCCCAAGATCAATAAAGCCACTTACTTTGCCATC
TTTCACAAAGATGTTGCTGTCTCCCAGGTCGCCGTGGGAAAAGACAAGTTCCTCTTCGGGCTTTTCCGTC
TTTAAAAAATCATACAGCTCGCGCGGATCTTTAAATGGAGTGTCTTCTTCCCAGTTTTCGCAATCCACAT
CGGCCAGATCGTTATTCAGTAAGTAATCCAATTCGGCTAAGCGGCTGTCTAAGCTATTCGTATAGGGACA
ATCCGATATGTCGATGGAGTGAAAGAGCCTGATGCACTCCGCATACAGCTCGATAATCTTTTCAGGGCTT
TGTTCATCTTCATACTCTTCCGAGCAAAGGACGCCATCGGCCTCACTCATGAGCAGATTGCTCCAGCCAT
CATGCCGTTCAAAGTGCAGGACCTTTGGAACAGGCAGCTTTCCTTCCAGCCATAGCATCATGTCCTTTTC
CCGTTCCACATCATAGGTGGTCCCTTTATACCGGCTGTCCGTCATTTTTAAATATAGGTTTTCATTTTCT
CCCACCAGCTTATATACCTTAGCAGGAGACATTCCTTCCGTATCTTTTACGCAGCGGTATTTTTCGATCA
GTTTTTTCAATTCCGGTGATATTCTCATTTTAGCCATTTATTATTTCCTTCCTCTTTTCTACAGTATTTA
AAGATACCCCAAGAAGCTAATTATAACAAGACGAACTCCAATTCACTGTTCCTTGCATTCTAAAACCTTA
AATACCAGAAAACAGCTTTTTCAAAGTTGTTTTCAAAGTTGGCGTATAACATAGTATCGACGGAGCCGAT
TTTGAAACCACAATTATGGGTGATGCTGCCAACTTACTGATTTAGTGTATGATGGTGTTTTTGAGGTGCT
CCAGTGGCTTCTGTTTCTATCAGCTGTCCCTCCTGTTCAGCTACTGACGGGGTGGTGCGTAACGGCAAAA
GCACCGCCGGACATCAGCGCTATCTCTGCTCTCACTGCCGTAAAACATGGCAACTGCAGTTCACTTACAC
CGCTTCTCAACCCGGTACGCACCAGAAAATCATTGATATGGCCATGAATGGCGTTGGATGCCGGGCAACA
GCCCGCATTATGGGCGTTGGCCTCAACACGATTTTACGTCACTTAAAAAACTCAGGCCGCAGTCGGTAAC
CTCGCGCATACAGCCGGGCAGTGACGTCATCGTCTGCGCGGAAATGGACGAACAGTGGGGCTATGTCGGG
GCTAAATCGCGCCAGCGCTGGCTGTTTTACGCGTATGACAGTCTCCGGAAGACGGTTGTTGCGCACGTAT
TCGGTGAACGCACTATGGCGACGCTGGGGCGTCTTATGAGCCTGCTGTCACCCTTTGACGTGGTGATATG
GATGACGGATGGCTGGCCGCTGTATGAATCCCGCCTGAAGGGAAAGCTGCACGTAATCAGCAAGCGATAT
ACGCAGCGAATTGAGCGGCATAACCTGAATCTGAGGCAGCACCTGGCACGGCTGGGACGGAAGTCGCTGT
CGTTCTCAAAATCGGTGGAGCTGCATGACAAAGTCATCGGGCATTATCTGAACATAAAACACTATCAATA
AGTTGGAGTCATTACCCAATTATGATAGAATTTACAAGCTATAAGGTTATTGTCCTGGGTTTCAAGCATT
AGTCCATGCAAGTTTTTATGCTTTGCCCATTCTATAGATATATTGATAAGCGCGCTGCCTATGCCTTGCC
CCCTGAAATCCTTACATACGGCGATATCTTCTATATAAAAGATATATTATCTTATCAGTATTGTCAATAT
ATTCAAGGCAATCTGCCTCCTCATCCTCTTCATCCTCTTCGTCTTGGTAGCTTTTTAAATATGGCGCTTC
ATAGAGTAATTCTGTAAAGGTCCAATTCTCGTTTTCATACCTCGGTATAATCTTACCTATCACCTCAAAT
GGTTCGCTGGGTTTATCGCACCCCCGAACACGAGCACGGCACCCGCGACCACTATGCCAAGAATGCCCAA
GGTAAAAATTGCCGGCCCCGCCATGAAGTCCGTGAATGCCCCGACGGCCGAAGTGAAGGGCAGGCCGCCA
CCCAGGCCGCCGCCCTCACTGCCCGGCACCTGGTCGCTGAATGTCGATGCCAGCACCTGCGGCACGTCAA
TGCTTCCGGGCGTCGCGCTCGGGCTGATCGCCCATCCCGTTACTGCCCCGATCCCGGCAATGGCAAGGAC
TGCCAGCGCTGCCATTTTTGGGGTGAGGCCGTTCGCGGCCGAGGGGCGCAGCCCCTGGGGGGATGGGAGG
CCCGCGTTAGCGGGCCGGGAGGGTTCGAGAAGGGGGGGCACCCCCCTTCGGCGTGCGCGGTCACGCGCAC
AGGGCGCAGCCCTGGTTAAAAACAAGGTTTATAAATATTGGTTTAAAAGCAGGTTAAAAGACAGGTTAGC
GGTGGCCGAAAAACGGGCGGAAACCCTTGCAAATGCTGGATTTTCTGCCTGTGGACAGCCCCTCAAATGT
CAATAGGTGCGCCCCTCATCTGTCAGCACTCTGCCCCTCAAGTGTCAAGGATCGCGCCCCTCATCTGTCA
GTAGTCGCGCCCCTCAAGTGTCAATACCGCAGGGCACTTATCCCCAGGCTTGTCCACATCATCTGTGGGA
AACTCGCGTAAAATCAGGCGTTTTCGCCGATTTGCGAGGCTGGCCAGCTCCACGTCGCCGGCCGAAATCG
AGCCTGCCCCTCATCTGTCAACGCCGCGCCGGGTGAGTCGGCCCCTCAAGTGTCAACGTCCGCCCCTCAT
CTGTCAGTGAGGGCCAAGTTTTCCGCGAGGTATCCACAACGCCGGCGGCCGCGGTGTCTCGCACACGGCT
TCGACGGCGTTTCTGGCGCGTTTGCAGGGCCATAGACGGCCGCCAGCCCAGCGGCGAGGGCAACCAGCCC
GGTGAGCGTCGGAAAGGCGC
Features (pLannotate 1.2.2; 37 found; start..end, strand, type, name):
      3..89      -  CDS            traI (fragment): TRAI6_ECOLX - Experimental evidence at protein level: Swiss-Prot protein existence level 1. The initiation process of transfer DNA synthesis requires the interaction of at least three plasmid-specific components (TraH, I, and J) at the transfer origin resulting in the assembly of a specialised nucleoprotein complex - the relaxosome. Site- and strand-specific cleavage at the transfer origin is dependent on TraI and TraJ. From Escherichia coli.
    127..498     -  CDS            traJ: oriT-recognizing protein; traJ
    531..640     -  oriT           oriT: incP origin of transfer
    772..962     +  rep_origin     ori (fragment): high-copy-number ColE1/pMB1/pBR322/pUC origin of replication
   1321..1971    -  CDS            TetR: tetracycline resistance regulatory protein; tetR
   2077..2326    +  CDS            TcR (fragment): tetracycline efflux protein; tetA; confers resistance to tetracycline
   2436..2460    -  misc_feature   RB T-DNA repeat: right border repeat from nopaline C58 T-DNA
   2490..2508    +  misc_feature   MCS (fragment): pUC18/19 multiple cloning site
   2559..2904    +  promoter       CaMV 35S promoter: strong constitutive promoter from cauliflower mosaic virus
   2856..2902    +  promoter       minimal CaMV 35S promoter: minimal 35S promoter from cauliflower mosaic virus
   2914..2932    -  misc_feature   MCS (fragment): pUC18/19 multiple cloning site
   2943..3458    +  CDS            P19_TBSVC: Experimental evidence at protein level: Swiss-Prot protein existence level 1. Acts as a suppressor of RNA-mediated gene silencing, also known as post-transcriptional gene silencing (PTGS), a mechanism of plant viral defense that limits the accumulation of viral RNAs. Binds to short interfering RNAs (siRNAs) with high affinity. Acts as a molecular caliper to specifically select siRNAs based on the length of the duplex region of the RNA (By similarity). From Tomato bushy stunt virus (strain Cherry) (TBSV).
   3531..3707    +  polyA_signal   CaMV poly(A) signal: cauliflower mosaic virus polyadenylation signal
   4210..4551    +  promoter       CaMV 35S promoter: strong constitutive promoter from cauliflower mosaic virus
   4562..4586    +  protein_bind   attB1: mutant version of attB; recombination site for the Gateway® BP reaction BP Clonase™
   4580..4711    +  CDS            LOL1 (fragment): LOL1_ARATH - Experimental evidence at transcript level: Swiss-Prot protein existence level 2. Positive regulator of reactive oxygen-induced cell death. May be involved in the repression of the copper/zinc superoxide dismutase CSD1 and CSD2 that detoxify accumulating superoxide before the reactive oxygen species (ROS) can trigger a cell death cascade. LSD1 and LOL1 have antagonistic effects on CSD1 and CSD2 accumulation to regulate oxidative stress-induced cell death. From Arabidopsis thaliana (Mouse-ear cress).
   4842..4958    +  CDS            LOL2 (fragment): LOL2_ARATH - Experimental evidence at protein level: Swiss-Prot protein existence level 1. Putative zinc finger that may be involved in programmed cell death and defense response. From Arabidopsis thaliana (Mouse-ear cress).
   5163..5243    +  CDS            LOL4 (fragment): LOL4_ORYSJ - Experimental evidence at transcript level: Swiss-Prot protein existence level 2. Putative zinc finger that may be involved in programmed cell death and defense response. From Oryza sativa subsp. japonica (Rice).
   5257..5281    -  protein_bind   attB2: mutant version of attB; recombination site for the Gateway® BP reaction BP Clonase™
   5310..5399    +  CDS            3xHA: three tandem HA epitope tags
   5433..5685    +  terminator     NOS terminator: nopaline synthase terminator and poly(A) signal
   6114..6366    -  terminator     NOS terminator: nopaline synthase terminator and poly(A) signal
   6390..6818    -  CDS            nos (fragment): DHNO_AGRT7 - Protein inferred from homology: Swiss-Prot protein existence level 3. From Agrobacterium tumefaciens (strain T37).
   6834..7859    -  CDS            HygR: aminoglycoside phosphotransferase from E. coli; aph(4)-Ia; confers resistance to hygromycin
   7869..8213    -  promoter       CaMV 35S promoter: strong constitutive promoter from cauliflower mosaic virus
   7870..7916    -  promoter       minimal CaMV 35S promoter: minimal 35S promoter from cauliflower mosaic virus
   8319..8474    +  CDS            lacZα (fragment) (sequence partly withheld): LacZα fragment of β-galactosidase; lacZ fragment
   8472..8772    +  rep_origin     M13 ori (fragment) (sequence partly withheld): M13 bacteriophage origin of replication; arrow indicates direction of (+) strand synthesis
   8773..8903    +  CDS            lacI (fragment): lac repressor; lacI; The lac repressor binds to the lac operator to inhibit transcription in E. coli. This inhibition can be relieved by adding lactose or isopropyl-β-D-thiogalactopyranoside (IPTG).
   8957..8981    -  misc_feature   LB T-DNA repeat: left border repeat from nopaline C58 T-DNA
  10490..10553   -  CDS            TetR (fragment): tetracycline resistance regulatory protein; tetR
  10577..11725   -  CDS            trfA: trans-acting replication protein that binds to and activates oriV
  12024..12818   -  CDS            KanR: aminoglycoside phosphotransferase; aphA-3; confers resistance to kanamycin
  13010..13777   +  mobile_element IS1: prokaryotic transposable element IS1
  13786..13935   -  CDS            satA (fragment): STA_BACSU - Also known as yyaR. Experimental evidence at protein level: Swiss-Prot protein existence level 1. Involved in resistance to streptothricin, a broad-spectrum antibiotic produced by streptomycetes. Detoxifies streptothricin via acetylation of the beta amino group of the first beta-lysyl moiety of streptothricin. From Bacillus subtilis (strain 168).
  14131..14406   -  CDS            klaC (fragment): KLAC_ECOLX - Also known as telB. Protein predicted: Swiss-Prot protein existence level 4. Belongs to the kla operon, which is associated with cryptic tellurite resistance, and IncW plasmid fertility inhibition. From Escherichia coli.
  14470..15101   -  rep_origin     oriV: incP origin of replication
