[The description below was written by a language model from this plasmid's Addgene catalogue record and pLannotate feature annotations shown in this document.]
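Description:
pGWB14-LYX063 is a plant expression binary vector built on the Gateway-compatible pGWB14 backbone, intended for Agrobacterium-mediated transient or stable expression of a Nicotiana benthamiana transcription factor. The backbone is a low-copy, broad-host-range IncP-type replicon. The feature table shows oriV with the trfA replication protein, which allows maintenance in both E. coli and Agrobacterium, plus an oriT/traJ transfer region. A kanamycin resistance gene provides bacterial selection. Remnants of tetracycline resistance genes, an IS1 element and other backbone fragments are also annotated.

Between the nopaline-type right and left T-DNA borders lie three CaMV 35S-driven cassettes. The main one places the insert, gene model Niben101Scf03282g02005.1, between attB1 and attB2 sites, although the record lists Gibson assembly as the cloning method. The insert is followed in frame by a C-terminal 3xHA epitope tag and a NOS terminator. The insert appears as three separated fragments with similarity to LSD1-like (LOL) zinc finger proteins. This fits the depositor's note that it retains native intron sequence that is spliced out to give mature mRNA in planta. A second cassette, in the opposite orientation, expresses the hygromycin phosphotransferase gene for selection of transformed plants. The third, near the right border, encodes the tomato bushy stunt virus P19 silencing suppressor with a CaMV poly(A) signal. P19 is not mentioned in the catalogue fields, but it would be expected to boost transient expression by limiting post-transcriptional gene silencing. The HA tag allows antibody-based detection or immunoprecipitation of the expressed factor, though the record does not state a specific downstream assay.
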