Addgene plasmid #126281: pGWB14-LYX063
Purpose: With a Nicotiana benthamiana transcription factor in PGWB14 backbone, for Agrobacterium mediated transient or stable expression corresponding transcription factor fused with a C-terminal HA tag.
Depositing lab: Silin Zhong. Depositing organization: Chinese University of Hong Kong.
Backbone
  Vector backbone: pGWB14
  Vector type: Plant Expression
  Selectable markers: Hygromycin
Growth in bacteria
  Bacterial resistance: Kanamycin, 50 μg/mL
  Growth temperature: 37°C
  Growth strain: DH5alpha
  Copy number: Low Copy
Gene/Insert
  Gene/Insert name: Niben101Scf03282g02005.1
  Species: Nicotiana benthamiana
  Promoter: CaMV 35S
  Tag / fusion protein: HA (C terminal on insert)
  Cloning method: Gibson Cloning
Terms and licenses: Academic/Nonprofit Terms; Industry Terms: Not Available to Industry
Depositor comments: The insert contains a native intron and will be processed to a mature mRNA when expressed in vivo.
How to cite: pGWB14-LYX063 was a gift from Silin Zhong (Addgene plasmid # 126281 ; http://n2t.net/addgene:126281 ; RRID:Addgene_126281)
