>Addgene plasmid #126281 | pGWB14-LYX063 | depositor partial sequence | sequence record 241555 | Niben101Scf03282g02005.1
ATGCAGAGTCAGTTGGTGTGCAGTGGGTGTAGGACAATTCTTCTTTATCCGAGAGGAGCTACTAATGTCT
GCTGTGCAGTGTGCAACGCCCTCACCCCTGTCCCACCTCCTGGAATGGAAATGGCTCAGTTGATATGTGG
AGGCTGTCGCACCTTACTGATGCATCCACGTGGGGCAACTAGCGTGAGATGCGCCTGCTGTCATACGGTG
AACCTTGTGCCAGGTCCTAACCAGTTTGCTCATGTCAACTGTGGAAATTGCCGTACTATGCTGATGTATC
CATGCGGAGCTCCATCAGTTAAATGTGCCATATGCCACTATATCACACACGTTAATGCCGGAGATGGAAG
AGTCCATGTTCCTGTGCACACCCCAAATGGCAGTGCTACATCCTCTGCAGGACCCACTTCTTCAACAGCT
ACAGCCCGTTCACAGAATCAAACCGTGGTCGTTCAGAATCCTATGTCTTTAGATGAAAGCGGCAAGTTGG
TGAGCAATGTTGTTGTTGGTGTGACGACTACGACT
